Addgene plasmid #217208: pCMV-hAT-19B_Croc
Purpose: Mammalian expression vector for expression of hAT-19B_Croc transposase (CMV promoter)
Depositing lab: Yong E Zhang. Depositing organization: Institute of Zoology, Chinese Academy of Sciences. Publication: Heterologous survey of 130 DNA transposons in human cells highlights their functional divergence and expands the genome engineering toolbox. Zhang T, Tan S, Tang N, Li Y, Zhang C, Sun J, Guo Y, Gao H, Cai Y, Sun W, Wang C, Fu L, Ma H, Wu Y, Hu X, Zhang X, Gee P, Yan W, Zhao Y, Chen Q, Guo B, Wang H, Zhang YE. Cell. 2024 Jul 11;187(14):3741-3760.e30. doi: 10.1016/j.cell.2024.05.007. Epub 2024 Jun 5. PubMed 38843831.
Backbone
  Vector backbone: pCMV
  Vector type: Mammalian Expression
Growth in bacteria
  Bacterial resistance: Ampicillin, 100 μg/mL
  Growth temperature: 37°C
  Growth strain: DH5alpha
  Copy number: High Copy
Gene/Insert
  Gene/Insert name: hAT-19B_Croc transposase
  Species: Synthetic
  Cloning method: Restriction Enzyme; 5′ cloning site Unknown (unknown if destroyed); 3′ cloning site Unknown (unknown if destroyed)
Terms and licenses: Academic/Nonprofit Terms; Industry Terms: Not Available to Industry
How to cite: pCMV-hAT-19B_Croc was a gift from Yong E Zhang (Addgene plasmid # 217208 ; http://n2t.net/addgene:217208 ; RRID:Addgene_217208)
