[The description below was written by a language model from this plasmid's Addgene catalogue record and pLannotate feature annotations shown in this document.]
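Description:
pCMV-hAT-19B_Croc is a 6.3 kb mammalian expression plasmid built on a pCMV backbone to produce the hAT-19B_Croc transposase, a synthetic coding sequence for a DNA transposase of the hAT superfamily. It is maintained in E. coli as a high-copy plasmid through a ColE1/pUC-type origin and selected with ampicillin via the β-lactamase gene and its native promoter. An f1 phage origin is also present, along with small remnants of lac regulatory sequences and a pBR322 bom fragment that are backbone carry-over rather than functional parts of the design.

Expression is driven by the human cytomegalovirus immediate-early enhancer and promoter, and transcripts are terminated by the bovine growth hormone polyadenylation signal. The annotation software did not label the transposase itself, but an unannotated stretch of roughly 1.8 kb lies between the T7 promoter just downstream of CMV and the reverse-oriented SP6 promoter ahead of the bGH signal, which is where the insert presumably sits; the cloning sites used are not recorded. The flanking T7 and SP6 promoters could serve for in vitro transcription or as sequencing primer sites. Downstream, an SV40 early promoter and SV40 poly(A) signal bracket only a short fragment annotated as a bleomycin-resistance gene, so the plasmid does not appear to carry an intact mammalian selection marker and is best suited to transient transfection.

The plasmid comes from a survey testing many DNA transposons for activity in human cells. It would act as the helper supplying transposase in trans, presumably alongside a separate donor plasmid carrying the cognate transposon ends, which are not annotated here.
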