Features (pLannotate 1.2.2; 19 found; start..end, strand, type, name):
      1..380     +  enhancer       CMV enhancer: human cytomegalovirus immediate early enhancer
    381..584     +  promoter       CMV promoter: human cytomegalovirus (CMV) immediate early promoter
    580..613     +  LTR            5' LTR (truncated) (fragment): truncated 5' long terminal repeat (LTR) from HIV-1
    629..647     +  promoter       T7 promoter: promoter for bacteriophage T7 RNA polymerase
   2502..2520    -  promoter       SP6 promoter: promoter for bacteriophage SP6 RNA polymerase
   2546..2770    +  polyA_signal   bGH poly(A) signal: bovine growth hormone polyadenylation signal
   2774..2795    +  promoter       SV40 promoter (fragment): SV40 enhancer and early promoter
   2816..3244    +  rep_origin     f1 ori (sequence partly withheld): f1 bacteriophage origin of replication; arrow indicates direction of (+) strand synthesis
   3258..3587    +  promoter       SV40 promoter: SV40 enhancer and early promoter
   3600..3758    +  CDS            ble (fragment): BLE_KLEPN - Experimental evidence at protein level: Swiss-Prot protein existence level 1. Binding protein with a strong affinity to the bleomycin family of antibiotics. Binds to CL990; an antimitotic-antibiotic compound. From Klebsiella pneumoniae.
   3753..3874    +  polyA_signal   SV40 poly(A) signal: SV40 polyadenylation signal
   3947..3963    -  protein_bind   lac operator: The lac repressor binds to the lac operator to inhibit transcription in E. coli. This inhibition can be relieved by adding lactose or isopropyl-β-D-thiogalactopyranoside (IPTG). lac repressor encoded by lacI
   3971..4001    -  promoter       lac promoter: promoter for the E. coli lac operon
   4016..4037    -  protein_bind   CAP binding site: CAP binding activates transcription in the presence of cAMP. E. coli catabolite activator protein
   4050..4142    -  CDS            lacI (fragment): lac repressor; lacI; The lac repressor binds to the lac operator to inhibit transcription in E. coli. This inhibition can be relieved by adding lactose or isopropyl-β-D-thiogalactopyranoside (IPTG).
   4325..4913    -  rep_origin     ori: high-copy-number ColE1/pMB1/pBR322/pUC origin of replication
   5084..5944    -  CDS            AmpR: β-lactamase; bla; confers resistance to ampicillin, carbenicillin, and related antibiotics
   5945..6049    -  promoter       AmpR promoter: bla
   6108..6160    -  misc_feature   bom (fragment): basis of mobility region from pBR322
>Addgene plasmid #217208 | pCMV-hAT-19B_Croc | addgene full sequence | sequence record 442018 | Addgene NGS Result
GACATTGATTATTGACTAGTTATTAATAGTAATCAATTACGGGGTCATTAGTTCATAGCCCATATATGGA
GTTCCGCGTTACATAACTTACGGTAAATGGCCCGCCTGGCTGACCGCCCAACGACCCCCGCCCATTGACG
TCAATAATGACGTATGTTCCCATAGTAACGCCAATAGGGACTTTCCATTGACGTCAATGGGTGGAGTATT
TACGGTAAACTGCCCACTTGGCAGTACATCAAGTGTATCATATGCCAAGTACGCCCCCTATTGACGTCAA
TGACGGTAAATGGCCCGCCTGGCATTATGCCCAGTACATGACCTTATGGGACTTTCCTACTTGGCAGTAC
ATCTACGTATTAGTCATCGCTATTACCATGGTGATGCGGTTTTGGCAGTACATCAATGGGCGTGGATAGC
GGTTTGACTCACGGGGATTTCCAAGTCTCCACCCCATTGACGTCAATGGGAGTTTGTTTTGGCACCAAAA
TCAACGGGACTTTCCAAAATGTCGTAACAACTCCGCCCCATTGACGCAAATGGGCGGTAGGCGTGTACGG
TGGGAGGTCTATATAAGCAGAGCTCTCTGGCTAACTAGAGAACCCACTGCTTACTGGCTTATCGAAATTA
ATACGACTCACTATAGGGAGACCCAAGCTTGGTACCGAGCTCGGATCCACTAGTAACGGCCGCCAGTGTG
CTGGAATTCGCCGCCACCATGAACACCGAAAAGAAAAGCAGCAAAACCGCGAAATACGTGAGCGCGCTGG
ATCGTGTTCGTCAATATCCGGCCGGTACCTTACATGCAGATGGCGGTCGCTTATTTTGTACCGCGTGCAA
CGTTACCTTAGATGTGAGCCGCAAAACCAGCATTGATCGCCATCTGGAAAGCGAAGCCCATATGAAACGC
AAAGCAGCCGCGGAAGCAGAAGGTCAGAGCAAAAAACAGGCGACCGTGAGCAGCTTATTTAAGCGCACCA
CCGAAAGCTCATTAGCCCGTCGTGAAGCAGCGTTTAGCCTGGTTGAAGCGTTCGCGGCAGCGAATATTCC
GCTGGAGAAACTGGATCATCCTAAACTGCGCGACTACCTGAACCAGAACGTGCCTAACGCAGGCTCATTT
CCGTGCGCAAACAAACTGCGCCAGGATTACTTACCGGCCGTGATAGCATCACATGTGCAGAGCACCAAAT
CAGCGCTGGCGGAATATGAAAGCTTCAGCATTGTGGCCGATGAAGCGACTGATCCGCAGGATAACTACGT
GCTGCACATCCTGTTTGTGCCTGGCAGCTGGACCGATCGTGATTTACCGGTGTTCCAGACCGAACCGGTG
CATCTGACCAGCGTGAACTTCAGCACTGTGAGCCAGGCCGTTGTGAAGGCGATTGTGAACTATGGCCTGG
AATTTAACAAAATCAGCGCGTTTCTGAGCGATAACGCGATGTACATGTGCAAAGCGTTCAGCGACGTGCT
GCAAGGCATGTTACCTAACGCGGTGCATGTTACCTGCAACGCGCACATTCTGAGCCTGGTGAGCGATATA
TGGCGCACCCAGTTTCCTGATGTGGACAGCCTGGTGAGCAGCTTCAAGAAAGCCTTCAAACATTGCCCGG
GTCGCAAACTGCGTTATCGCGAAAGCATCGCGAGCCAAAGCGGCGATAGCCATGCAACCGTGAGCCTGCC
TCCTGAACCTGTTCTGACCCGTTGGAACAGCTGGTTTAACGCGGTGCGCTATCACGCCAAACACATGCAG
TATTACCAGCAGTTCGTGAGCGAGGAGCTGGAAATTACCCCTGGCACCCAGTGCATGTTAAAGCTGCGCG
ACCTGCTGGAACAAGGCGATATCCAGGATCAGGTGAAATTCGTGGCCGAGAACGCGACCCGTTTCATGGA
ACTGCTGACCTGGTTTGAAGGTCGCCAGGCCGTTATACATCACGCCCACAACAAACTGATGGATCTGATT
AGCTGGGTGGAAGACCGTGCGAGCCAAGAATTAAGCAGCTGCCCGCGTGAAAATCAACGTCGCCGCGATC
TGTTTCAAGCCATTGCCGTGAAACTGAACCAGTATTACCGCTACGACCCTTCATTACCGCCTCGCTTTCG
TCAACCTGCCGCCAGCTTTTTAAGCGCTGTGCGCATCCTGGATCCTAATCAGGTGCCGGTGTTAAGCTGT
GATCCGCAGCTGCTGAAATCAATTCCGGGCTGGCGCAAAGAGCATGATAAAGAGCGCGCCGCCTATGTGA
ACTTTGTGAAAGAGTGCCGCATGCCGGTTCCTGTTTTCTGGGATAGCGTGTGCGACCGCTTTCCTCACTT
ATACGCCCTGGCGAAACGCTGTCTGACCATTCCTACCAACAGCGTGGATGCGGAACGTGCGATTTCAGTG
TACGGCCAGGTGTTTACCCCTCAACGCCAACGCATGAGCGCAGCAACTGCAGCAGGTTGCTGTATGTTAG
CCTTCAACAGCTGATGAGCGGCCGCTCGAGCATGCATCTAGAGGGCCCTATTCTATAGTGTCACCTAAAT
GCTAGAGCTCGCTGATCAGCCTCGACTGTGCCTTCTAGTTGCCAGCCATCTGTTGTTTGCCCCTCCCCCG
TGCCTTCCTTGACCCTGGAAGGTGCCACTCCCACTGTCCTTTCCTAATAAAATGAGGAAATTGCATCGCA
TTGTCTGAGTAGGTGTCATTCTATTCTGGGGGGTGGGGTGGGGCAGGACAGCAAGGGGGAGGATTGGGAA
GACAATAGCAGGCATGCTGGGGATGCGGTGGGCTCTATGGCTTCTGAGGCGGAAAGAACCAGCTGGGGCT
CTAGGGGGTATCCCC
[124 nt withheld, positions 2816-2939]
C
[91 nt withheld, positions 2941-3031]
A
[49 nt withheld, positions 3033-3081]
CCTTTGACGTTGGAGTCCACGTTCTTT
[37 nt withheld, positions 3109-3145]
ACCCTATCTCGGTCTATTCTTTTGATTTATAAGGGATTTTGCCGATTTCGGCCTATTGGTTAAAAAATGA
GCTGATTTAACAAAAATTTAACGCGAATTAATTCTGTGGAATGTGTGTCAGTTAGGGTGTGGAAAGTCCC
CAGGCTCCCCAGCAGGCAGAAGTATGCAAAGCATGCATCTCAATTAGTCAGCAACCAGGTGTGGAAAGTC
CCCAGGCTCCCCAGCAGGCAGAAGTATGCAAAGCATGCATCTCAATTAGTCAGCAACCATAGTCCCGCCC
CTAACTCCGCCCATCCCGCCCCTAACTCCGCCCAGTTCCGCCCATTCTCCGCCCCATGGCTGACTAATTT
TTTTTATTTATGCAGAGGCCGAGGCCGCCTCTGCCTCTGAGCTATTCCAGAAGTAGTGAGGAGGCTTTTT
TGGAGGCCTAGGCTTTTGCAAAAAGCTCCCCGAAATGACCGACCAAGCGACGCCCAACCTGCCATCACGA
GATTTCGATTCCACCGCCGCCTTCTATGAAAGGTTGGGCTTCGGAATCGTTTTCCGGGACGCCGGCTGGA
TGATCCTCCAGCGCGGGGATCTCATGCTGGAGTTCTTCGCCCACCCCAACTTGTTTATTGCAGCTTATAA
TGGTTACAAATAAAGCAATAGCATCACAAATTTCACAAATAAAGCATTTTTTTCACTGCATTCTAGTTGT
GGTTTGTCCAAACTCATCAATGTATCTTATCATGTCTGTATACCGTCGACCTCTAGCTAGAGCTTGGCGT
AATCATGGTCATAGCTGTTTCCTGTGTGAAATTGTTATCCGCTCACAATTCCACACAACATACGAGCCGG
AAGCATAAAGTGTAAAGCCTGGGGTGCCTAATGAGTGAGCTAACTCACATTAATTGCGTTGCGCTCACTG
CCCGCTTTCCAGTCGGGAAACCTGTCGTGCCAGCTGCATTAATGAATCGGCCAACGCGCGGGGAGAGGCG
GTTTGCGTATTGGGCGCTCTTCCGCTTCCTCGCTCACTGACTCGCTGCGCTCGGTCGTTCGGCTGCGGCG
AGCGGTATCAGCTCACTCAAAGGCGGTAATACGGTTATCCACAGAATCAGGGGATAACGCAGGAAAGAAC
ATGTGAGCAAAAGGCCAGCAAAAGGCCAGGAACCGTAAAAAGGCCGCGTTGCTGGCGTTTTTCCATAGGC
TCCGCCCCCCTGACGAGCATCACAAAAATCGACGCTCAAGTCAGAGGTGGCGAAACCCGACAGGACTATA
AAGATACCAGGCGTTTCCCCCTGGAAGCTCCCTCGTGCGCTCTCCTGTTCCGACCCTGCCGCTTACCGGA
TACCTGTCCGCCTTTCTCCCTTCGGGAAGCGTGGCGCTTTCTCATAGCTCACGCTGTAGGTATCTCAGTT
CGGTGTAGGTCGTTCGCTCCAAGCTGGGCTGTGTGCACGAACCCCCCGTTCAGCCCGACCGCTGCGCCTT
ATCCGGTAACTATCGTCTTGAGTCCAACCCGGTAAGACACGACTTATCGCCACTGGCAGCAGCCACTGGT
AACAGGATTAGCAGAGCGAGGTATGTAGGCGGTGCTACAGAGTTCTTGAAGTGGTGGCCTAACTACGGCT
ACACTAGAAGAACAGTATTTGGTATCTGCGCTCTGCTGAAGCCAGTTACCTTCGGAAAAAGAGTTGGTAG
CTCTTGATCCGGCAAACAAACCACCGCTGGTAGCGGTGGTTTTTTTGTTTGCAAGCAGCAGATTACGCGC
AGAAAAAAAGGATCTCAAGAAGATCCTTTGATCTTTTCTACGGGGTCTGACGCTCAGTGGAACGAAAACT
CACGTTAAGGGATTTTGGTCATGAGATTATCAAAAAGGATCTTCACCTAGATCCTTTTAAATTAAAAATG
AAGTTTTAAATCAATCTAAAGTATATATGAGTAAACTTGGTCTGACAGTTACCAATGCTTAATCAGTGAG
GCACCTATCTCAGCGATCTGTCTATTTCGTTCATCCATAGTTGCCTGACTCCCCGTCGTGTAGATAACTA
CGATACGGGAGGGCTTACCATCTGGCCCCAGTGCTGCAATGATACCGCGAGACCCACGCTCACCGGCTCC
AGATTTATCAGCAATAAACCAGCCAGCCGGAAGGGCCGAGCGCAGAAGTGGTCCTGCAACTTTATCCGCC
TCCATCCAGTCTATTAATTGTTGCCGGGAAGCTAGAGTAAGTAGTTCGCCAGTTAATAGTTTGCGCAACG
TTGTTGCCATTGCTACAGGCATCGTGGTGTCACGCTCGTCGTTTGGTATGGCTTCATTCAGCTCCGGTTC
CCAACGATCAAGGCGAGTTACATGATCCCCCATGTTGTGCAAAAAAGCGGTTAGCTCCTTCGGTCCTCCG
ATCGTTGTCAGAAGTAAGTTGGCCGCAGTGTTATCACTCATGGTTATGGCAGCACTGCATAATTCTCTTA
CTGTCATGCCATCCGTAAGATGCTTTTCTGTGACTGGTGAGTACTCAACCAAGTCATTCTGAGAATAGTG
TATGCGGCGACCGAGTTGCTCTTGCCCGGCGTCAATACGGGATAATACCGCGCCACATAGCAGAACTTTA
AAAGTGCTCATCATTGGAAAACGTTCTTCGGGGCGAAAACTCTCAAGGATCTTACCGCTGTTGAGATCCA
GTTCGATGTAACCCACTCGTGCACCCAACTGATCTTCAGCATCTTTTACTTTCACCAGCGTTTCTGGGTG
AGCAAAAACAGGAAGGCAAAATGCCGCAAAAAAGGGAATAAGGGCGACACGGAAATGTTGAATACTCATA
CTCTTCCTTTTTCAATATTATTGAAGCATTTATCAGGGTTATTGTCTCATGAGCGGATACATATTTGAAT
GTATTTAGAAAAATAAACAAATAGGGGTTCCGCGCACATTTCCCCGAAAAGTGCCACCTGACGTCGACGG
ATCGGGAGATCTCCCGATCCCCTATGGTGCACTCTCAGTACAATCTGCTCTGATGCCGCATAGTTAAGCC
AGTATCTGCTCCCTGCTTGTGTGTTGGAGGTCGCTGAGTAGTGCGCGAGCAAAATTTAAGCTACAACAAG
GCAAGGCTTGACCGACAATTGCATGAAGAATCTGCTTAGGGTTAGGCGTTTTGCGCTGCTTCGCGATGTA
CGGGCCAGATATACGCGTT
